>Addgene plasmid #40065 | pGEX4T-1 hSlp4-a W118S | addgene partial sequence | sequence record 54494 | pGEX-5 5'-GGGCTGGCAAGCCACGTTTGGTG-3'
AATTCAGATCTATGTCGGAGTTACTGGACCTTTCTTTTCTGTCTGAGGAGGAAAAGGATTTGATTCTCAG
TGTTCTACAGCGAGATGAAGAGGTCCGGAAAGCAGATGAGAAAAGGATTAGGCGACTAAAGAATGAGTTA
CTGGAGATAAAAAGGAAAGGGGCCAAGAGGGGCAGCCAACACTACAGTGATCGGACCTGTGCCCGGTGCC
AGGAGAGCCTGGGCCGTTTGAGTCCCAAAACCAATACTTGTCGGGGTTGTAATCACCTGGTGTGTCGGGA
CTGCCGCATACAGGAAAGCAATGGTACCTGGAGGTGCAAGGTGTGCGCCAAGGAAATAGAGTTGAAGAAA
GCAACTGGGGACTCGTTTTATGACCAGAAAGTGAATCGCTTTGCTTACCGCACAGGTAGTGAGATAATCA
GGATGTCCCTGCGCCACAAACCTGCAGTGAGTAAAAGAGAGACAGTGGGACAGTCCCTCCTTCATCAGAC
ACAGATGGGTGACATCTGGCCAGGAAGAAAGATCATTCAGGAGCGGCAGAAGGAGCCCAGTGTGCTATTT
GAAGTGCCAAAGCTGAAAAGTGGAAAGAGTGCATTGGAAGCTGAGAGTGAGAGTCTGGATAGCTTCACAG
CTGACTCGGATAGCACCTCCAGGAGAGACTCTCTGGATAAATCTGGCCTCTTTCCAGAATGGAAGAAGAT
GTCTGCTCCCAAATCTCAAGTAGAAAAGGAAACTCAGCCTGGAGGTCAAAATGTGGTATTTGTGGATGAG
GGTGAGATGATATTTAA
