[The description below was written by a language model from this plasmid's Addgene catalogue record.]
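Description:
pGEX4T-1 hSlp4-a W118S is a bacterial expression plasmid built on the pGEX4T-1 backbone, designed to produce a mutant form of human synaptotagmin-like protein 4-a (Slp4-a, also known as granuphilin, encoded by SYTL4) as a glutathione S-transferase fusion in E. coli. The backbone is recorded as about 4.9 kb and the complete plasmid as about 6.9 kb. It is maintained as a high-copy plasmid under ampicillin selection. No feature table accompanies the entry, so details such as the origin of replication and any repressor gene are not stated, and the cloning method is listed as unknown.

The roughly 2 kb insert corresponds to the human Slp4-a coding sequence carrying a single substitution, tryptophan 118 to serine. It sits downstream of the backbone-encoded GST, which therefore forms an N-terminal tag on the expressed protein. Transcription is driven by the Tac promoter, a hybrid trp/lac promoter that is induced with IPTG, and the record indicates expression in a BL21 strain. The GST moiety allows the fusion protein to be captured on glutathione resin for affinity purification or used as bait in pull-down binding assays.

The record does not explain the functional consequence of the W118S change. The associated publication concerns the role of synaptotagmin-like proteins in forming a single apical membrane domain in epithelial cells, so the construct most plausibly serves as a point-mutant counterpart to wild-type GST-Slp4-a for in vitro biochemical comparisons in that context.
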