Addgene plasmid #40065: pGEX4T-1 hSlp4-a W118S
Depositing lab: Fernando Martin-Belmonte. Depositing organization: Centro de Biologia Molecular Severo Ochoa. Publication: Synaptotagmin-like proteins control the formation of a single apical membrane domain in epithelial cells. Galvez-Santisteban M, Rodriguez-Fraticelli AE, Bryant DM, Vergarajauregui S, Yasuda T, Banon-Rodriguez I, Bernascone I, Datta A, Spivak N, Young K, Slim CL, Brakeman PR, Fukuda M, Mostov KE, Martin-Belmonte F. Nat Cell Biol. 2012 Jul 22. doi: 10.1038/ncb2541. PubMed 22820376.
Backbone
  Vector backbone: pGEX4T-1
  Backbone manufacturer: Promega
  Backbone size w/o insert (bp): 4900
  Total vector size (bp): 6900
  Vector type: Bacterial Expression
Growth in bacteria
  Bacterial resistance: Ampicillin, 100 μg/mL
  Growth temperature: 37°C
  Growth strain: DH5alpha
  Growth instructions: Expression in BL21 with IPTG
  Copy number: High Copy
Gene/Insert
  Gene/Insert name: hSlp4-a W118S (alt names: Synaptotagmin-like protein 4-a; Slp4-a W118S; Granuphilin)
  Species: H. sapiens (human)
  Insert size (bp): 2025
  Mutation: Tryptophane 118 to Serine
  GenBank ID: NM_080737
  Entrez Gene: SYTL4 (a.k.a. SLP4)
  Promoter: Tac
  Tag / fusion protein: GST (N terminal on backbone)
  Cloning method: Unknown
  Sequencing primers: 5′ GGGCTGGCAAGCCACGTTTGGTG
Terms and licenses: Academic/Nonprofit Terms; Industry Terms: Not Available to Industry
How to cite: pGEX4T-1 hSlp4-a W118S was a gift from Fernando Martin-Belmonte (Addgene plasmid # 40065 ; http://n2t.net/addgene:40065 ; RRID:Addgene_40065)
